>Addgene plasmid #219344 | SFFV-AFF1-Brd 428 | addgene full sequence | sequence record 449557 | Addgene NGS Result
ATTTATGCAGAGGCCGAGGCCGCCTCGGCCTCTGAGCTATTCCAGAAGTAGTGAGGAGGCTTTTTTGGAG
GCCTAGGGACGTACCCAATTCGCCCTATAGTGAGTCGTATTACGCGCGCTCACTGGCCGTCGTTTTACAA
CGTCGTGACTGGGAAAACCCTGGCGTTACCCAACTTAATCGCCTTGCAGCACATCCCCCTTTCGCCAGCT
GGCGTAATAGCGAAGAGGCCCGCACCGATCGCCCTTCCCAACAGTTGCGCAGCCTGAATGGCGAATGGG
[124 nt withheld, positions 280-403]
C
[91 nt withheld, positions 405-495]
A
[49 nt withheld, positions 497-545]
CCTTTGACGTTGGAGTCCACGTTCTTT
[37 nt withheld, positions 573-609]
ACCCTATCTCGGTCTATTCTTTTGATTTATAAGGGATTTTGCCGATTTCGGCCTATTGGTTAAAAAATGA
GCTGATTTAACAAAAATTTAACGCGAATTTTAACAAAATATTAACGCTTACAATTTAGGTGGCACTTTTC
GGGGAAATGTGCGCGGAACCCCTATTTGTTTATTTTTCTAAATACATTCAAATATGTATCCGCTCATGAG
ACAATAACCCTGATAAATGCTTCAATAATATTGAAAAAGGAAGAGTATGAGTATTCAACATTTCCGTGTC
GCCCTTATTCCCTTTTTTGCGGCATTTTGCCTTCCTGTTTTTGCTCACCCAGAAACGCTGGTGAAAGTAA
AAGATGCTGAAGATCAGTTGGGTGCACGAGTGGGTTACATCGAACTGGATCTCAACAGCGGTAAGATCCT
TGAGAGTTTTCGCCCCGAAGAACGTTTTCCAATGATGAGCACTTTTAAAGTTCTGCTATGTGGCGCGGTA
TTATCCCGTATTGACGCCGGGCAAGAGCAACTCGGTCGCCGCATACACTATTCTCAGAATGACTTGGTTG
AGTACTCACCAGTCACAGAAAAGCATCTTACGGATGGCATGACAGTAAGAGAATTATGCAGTGCTGCCAT
AACCATGAGTGATAACACTGCGGCCAACTTACTTCTGACAACGATCGGAGGACCGAAGGAGCTAACCGCT
TTTTTGCACAACATGGGGGATCATGTAACTCGCCTTGATCGTTGGGAACCGGAGCTGAATGAAGCCATAC
CAAACGACGAGCGTGACACCACGATGCCTGTAGCAATGGCAACAACGTTGCGCAAACTATTAACTGGCGA
ACTACTTACTCTAGCTTCCCGGCAACAATTAATAGACTGGATGGAGGCGGATAAAGTTGCAGGACCACTT
CTGCGCTCGGCCCTTCCGGCTGGCTGGTTTATTGCTGATAAATCTGGAGCCGGTGAGCGTGGGTCTCGCG
GTATCATTGCAGCACTGGGGCCAGATGGTAAGCCCTCCCGTATCGTAGTTATCTACACGACGGGGAGTCA
GGCAACTATGGATGAACGAAATAGACAGATCGCTGAGATAGGTGCCTCACTGATTAAGCATTGGTAACTG
TCAGACCAAGTTTACTCATATATACTTTAGATTGATTTAAAACTTCATTTTTAATTTAAAAGGATCTAGG
TGAAGATCCTTTTTGATAATCTCATGACCAAAATCCCTTAACGTGAGTTTTCGTTCCACTGAGCGTCAGA
CCCCGTAGAAAAGATCAAAGGATCTTCTTGAGATCCTTTTTTTCTGCGCGTAATCTGCTGCTTGCAAACA
AAAAAACCACCGCTACCAGCGGTGGTTTGTTTGCCGGATCAAGAGCTACCAACTCTTTTTCCGAAGGTAA
CTGGCTTCAGCAGAGCGCAGATACCAAATACTGTTCTTCTAGTGTAGCCGTAGTTAGGCCACCACTTCAA
GAACTCTGTAGCACCGCCTACATACCTCGCTCTGCTAATCCTGTTACCAGTGGCTGCTGCCAGTGGCGAT
AAGTCGTGTCTTACCGGGTTGGACTCAAGACGATAGTTACCGGATAAGGCGCAGCGGTCGGGCTGAACGG
GGGGTTCGTGCACACAGCCCAGCTTGGAGCGAACGACCTACACCGAACTGAGATACCTACAGCGTGAGCT
ATGAGAAAGCGCCACGCTTCCCGAAGGGAGAAAGGCGGACAGGTATCCGGTAAGCGGCAGGGTCGGAACA
GGAGAGCGCACGAGGGAGCTTCCAGGGGGAAACGCCTGGTATCTTTATAGTCCTGTCGGGTTTCGCCACC
TCTGCCTTGAGCGTCGATTTTTGTGATGCTCGTCAGGGGGGCGGAGCCTATGGAAAAACGCCAGCAACGC
GGCCTTTTTACGGTTCCTGGCCTTTTGCTGGCCTTTTGCTCACATGTTCTTTCCTGCGTTATCCCCTGAT
TCTGTGGATAACCGTATTACCGCCTTTGAGTGAGCTGATACCGCTCGCCGCAGCCGAACGACCGAGCGCA
GCGAGTCAGTGAGCGAGGAAGCGGAAGAGCGCCCAATACGCAAACCGCCTCTCCCCGCGCGTTGGCCGAT
TCATTAATGCAGCTGGCACGACAGGTTTCCCGACTGGAAAGCGGGCAGTGAGCGCAACGCAATTAATGTG
AGTTAGCTCACTCATTAGGCACCCCAGGCTTTACACTTTATGCTTCCGGCTCGTATGTTGTGTGGAATTG
TGAGCGGATAACAATTTCACACAGGAAACAGCTATGACCATGATTACGCCAAGCGCGCAATTAACCCTCA
CTAAAGGGAACAAAAGCTGGAGCTGCAAGCTTAATGTAGTCTTATGCAATACTCTTGTAGTCTTGCAACA
TGGTAACGATGAGTTAGCAACATGCCTTACAAGGAGAGAAAAAGCACCGTGCATGCCGATTGGTGGAAGT
AAGGTGGTACGATCGTGCCTTATTAGGAAGGCAACAGACGGGTCTGACATGGATTGGACGAACCACTGAA
TTGCCGCATTGCAGAGATATTGTATTTAAGTGCCTAGCTCGATACATAAACGGGTCTCTCTGGTTAGACC
AGATCTGAGCCTGGGAGCTCTCTGGCTAACTAGGGAACCCACTGCTTAAGCCTCAATAAAGCTTGCCTTG
AGTGCTTCAAGTAGTGTGTGCCCGTCTGTTGTGTGACTCTGGTAACTAGAGATCCCTCAGACCCTTTTAG
TCAGTGTGGAAAATCTCTAGCAGTGGCGCCCGAACAGGGACTTGAAAGCGAAAGGGAAACCAGAGGAGCT
CTCTCGACGCAGGACTCGGCTTGCTGAAGCGCGCACGGCAAGAGGCGAGGGGCGGCGACTGGTGAGTACG
CCAAAAATTTTGACTAGCGGAGGCTAGAAGGAGAGAGATGGGTGCGAGAGCGTCAGTATTAAGCGGGGGA
GAATTAGATCGCGATGGGAAAAAATTCGGTTAAGGCCAGGGGGAAAGAAAAAATATAAATTAAAACATAT
AGTATGGGCAAGCAGGGAGCTAGAACGATTCGCAGTTAATCCTGGCCTGTTAGAAACATCAGAAGGCTGT
AGACAAATACTGGGACAGCTACAACCATCCCTTCAGACAGGATCAGAAGAACTTAGATCATTATATAATA
CAGTAGCAACCCTCTATTGTGTGCATCAAAGGATAGAGATAAAAGACACCAAGGAAGCTTTAGACAAGAT
AGAGGAAGAGCAAAACAAAAGTAAGACCACCGCACAGCAAGCGGCCGCTGATCTTCAGACCTGGAGGAGG
AGATATGAGGGACAATTGGAGAAGTGAATTATATAAATATAAAGTAGTAAAAATTGAACCATTAGGAGTA
GCACCCACCAAGGCAAAGAGAAGAGTGGTGCAGAGAGAAAAAAGAGCAGTGGGAATAGGAGCTTTGTTCC
TTGGGTTCTTGGGAGCAGCAGGAAGCACTATGGGCGCAGCGTCAATGACGCTGACGGTACAGGCCAGACA
ATTATTGTCTGGTATAGTGCAGCAGCAGAACAATTTGCTGAGGGCTATTGAGGCGCAACAGCATCTGTTG
CAACTCACAGTCTGGGGCATCAAGCAGCTCCAGGCAAGAATCCTGGCTGTGGAAAGATACCTAAAGGATC
AACAGCTCCTGGGGATTTGGGGTTGCTCTGGAAAACTCATTTGCACCACTGCTGTGCCTTGGAATGCTAG
TTGGAGTAATAAATCTCTGGAACAGATTTGGAATCACACGACCTGGATGGAGTGGGACAGAGAAATTAAC
AATTACACAAGCTTAATACACTCCTTAATTGAAGAATCGCAAAACCAGCAAGAAAAGAATGAACAAGAAT
TATTGGAATTAGATAAATGGGCAAGTTTGTGGAATTGGTTTAACATAACAAATTGGCTGTGGTATATAAA
ATTATTCATAATGATAGTAGGAGGCTTGGTAGGTTTAAGAATAGTTTTTGCTGTACTTTCTATAGTGAAT
AGAGTTAGGCAGGGATATTCACCATTATCGTTTCAGACCCACCTCCCAACCCCGAGGGGACCCGACAGGC
CCGAAGGAATAGAAGAAGAAGGTGGAGAGAGAGACAGAGACAGATCCATTCGATTAGTGAACGGATCTCG
ACGGTATCGGTTAACTTTTAAAAGAAAAGGGGGGATTGGGGGGTACAGTGCAGGGGAAAGAATAGTAGAC
ATAATAGCAACAGACATACAAACTAAAGAATTACAAAAACAAATTACAAAAATTCAAAATTTTATCGATC
ACGAGACTAGCCTCGAGCTGGCTGCAGTAACGCCATTTTGCAAGGCATGGAAAAATACCAAACCAAGAAT
AGAGAAGTTCAGATCAAGGGCGGGTACATGAAAATAGCTAACGTTGGGCCAAACAGGATATCTGCGGTGA
GCAGTTTCGGCCCCGGCCCGGGGCCAAGAACAGATGGTCACCGCAGTTTCGGCCCCGGCCCGAGGCCAAG
AACAGATGGTCCCCAGATATGGCCCAACCCTCAGCAGTTTCTTAAGACCCATCAGATGTTTCCAGGCTCC
CCCAAGGACCTGAAATGACCCTGCGCCTTATTTGAATTAACCAATCAGCCTGCTTCTCGCTTCTGTTCGC
GCGCTTCTGCTTCCCGAGCTCTATAAAAGAGCTCACAACCCCTCACTCGGCGCGCCAGTCCTCCGACAGA
CTGAGTCGGCCGGTCGAATCAAGCTTATCGATACCGTCGACGGATCCGCTAGCCCGCGGTTCGAAATGGC
ATTTACAGAAAGAGTCAACAGCAGTGGCAACAGTTTGTACAATGACGACAGAAACCTGCTTCGAATTAGA
GAGAAGGAAAGACGCAACCAGGAAGCCCACCAAGAGAAAGAGGCATTTCCTGAAAAGATTCCCCTTTTTG
GAGAGCCCTACAAGACAGCAAAAGGTGATGAGCTGTCTAGTCGAATACAGAACATGTTGGGAAACTACGA
AGAAGTGAAGGAGTTCCTTAGTACTAAGTCTCACACTCATCGCCTGGATGCTTCTGAAAATAGGTTGGGA
AAGCCGAAATATCCTTTAATTCCTGACAAAGGGAGCAGCATTCCATCCAGCTCCTTCCACACTAGTGTCC
ACCACCAGTCCATTCACACTCCTGCGTCTGGACCACTTTCTGTTGGCAACATTAGCCACAATCCAAAGAT
GGCGCAGCCAAGAACTGAACCAATGCCAAGTCTCCATGCCAAAAGCTGCGGCCCACCGGACAGCCAGCAC
CTGACCCAGGATCGCCTTGGTCAGGAGGGGTTCGGCTCTAGTCATCACAAGAAAGGTGACCGAAGAGCTG
ACGGAGACCACTGTGCTTCGGTGACAGATTCGGCTCCAGAGAGGGAGCTTTCTCCCTTAATCTCTTTGCC
TTCCCCAGTTCCCCCTTTGTCACCTATACATTCCAACCAGCAAACTCTTCCCCGGACGCAAGGAAGCAGC
AAGGTTCATGGCAGCAGCAATAACAGTAAAGGCTATTGCCCAGCCAAATCTCCCAAGGACCTAGCAGTGA
AAGTCCATGATAAAGAGACCCCTCAAGACAGTTTGGTGGCCCCTGCCCAGCCGCCTTCTCAGACATTTCC
ACCTCCCTCCCTCCCCTCAAAAAGTGTTGCAATGCAGCAGAAGCCCACGGCTTATGTCCGGCCCATGGAT
GGTCAAGATCAGGCCCCTAGTGAATCCCCTGAACTGAAACCACTGCCGGAGGACTATCGACAGCAGACCT
TTGAAAAAACAGACTTGAAAGTGCCTGCCAAAGCCAAGCTCACCAAACTGAAGATGCCTTCTCAGTCAGT
TGAGCAGACCTACTCCAATGAAGTCCATTGTGTTGAAGAGATTCTGAAGGAAATGACCCATTCATGGCCG
CCTCCTTTGACAGCAATACATACGCCTAGTACAGCTGAGCCATCCAAGTTTCCTTTCCCTACAAAGGACT
CTCAGCATGTCAGTTCTGTAACCCAAAACCAAAAACAATATGATACATCTTCAAAAACTCACTCAAATTC
TCAGCAAGGAACGTCATCCATGCTCGAAGACGACCTTCAGCTCAGTGACAGTGAGGACAGTGACAGTGAA
CAAACCCCAGAGAAGCCTCCCTCCTCATCTGCACCTCCAAGTGCTCCACAGTCCCTTCCAGAACCAGTGG
CATCAGCACATTCCAGCAGTGCAGAGTCAGAAAGCACCAGTGACTCAGACAGTTCCTCAGACTCAGAGAG
CGAGAGCAGTTCAAGTGACAGCGAAGAAAATGAGCCCCTAGAAACCCCAGCTCCGGAGCCTGAGCCTCCA
ACAACAAACAAATGGCAGCTGGACAACTGGCTGACCAAAGTCAGCCAGCCAGCTGCGCCACCAGAGGGCC
CCAGGAGCACAGAGCCCCCACGGCGGCACCCAGAGAGTAAGGGCAGCAGCGACAGTGCCACGAGTCAGGA
GCATTCTGAATCCAAAGATCCTCCCCCTAAAAGCTCCAGCAAAGCCCCCCGGGCCCCACCCGAAGCCCCC
CACCCCGGAAAGAGGAGCTGTCAGAAGTCTCCGGCACAGCAGGAGCCCCCACAAAGGCAAACCGTTGGAA
CCAAACAACCCAAAAAACCTGTCAAGGCCTCTGCCCGGGCAGGTTCACGGACCAGCCTGCAGGGGGAAAG
GGAGCCAGGGCTTCTTCCCTATGGCTCCCGAGACCAGACTTCCAAAGACAAGCCCAAGGTGAAGACGAAA
GGACGGCCCCGGGCCGCAGCAAGCAACGAACCCAAGCCAGCAGTGCCCCCCTCCAGTGAGAAGAAGAAGC
ACAAGAGCTCCCTCCCTGCCCCCTCTAAGGCTCTCTCAGGCCCAGAACCCGCGAAGGACAATGTGGAGGA
CAGGACCCCTGAGCACTTTGCTCTTGTTCCCCTGACTGAGAGCCAGGGCCCACCCCACAGTGGCAGCGGC
AGCAGGACTAGTGGCTGCCGCCAAGCCGTGGTGGTCCAGGAGGACAGCCGCAAAGACAGACTCCCATTGC
CTTTGAGAGACACCAAGCTGCTCTCACCGCTCAGGGACACTCCTCCCCCACAAAGCTTGATGGTGAAGAT
CACCCTAGACCTGCTCTCTCGGATACCCCAGCCTCCCGGGAAGGGGAGCCGCCAGAGGAAAGCAGAAGAT
AAACAGCCGCCCGCAGGGAAGAAGCACAGCTCTGAGAAGAGGAGCTCAGACAGCTCAAGCAAGTTGGCCA
AAAAGAGAAAGGGTGAAGCAGAAAGAGACTGTGATAACAAGAAAATCAGACTGGAGAAGGAAATCAAATC
ACAGTCATCTTCATCTTCATCCTCCCACAAAGAATCTTCTAAAACAAAGCCCTCCAGGCCCTCCTCACAG
TCCTCAAAGAAGGAAATGCTCCCCCCGCCACCCGTGTCCTCGTCCTCCCAGAAGCCAGCCAAGCCTGCAC
TTAAGAGGTCAAGGCGGGAAGCAGACACCTGTGGCCAGGACCCTCCCAAAAGTGCCAGCAGTACCAAGAG
CAACCACAAAGACTCTTCCATTCCCAAGCAGAGAAGAGTAGAGGGGAAGGGCTCCAGAAGCTCCTCGGAG
CACAAGGGTTCTTCCGGAGATACTGCAAATCCTTTTCCAGTGCCTTCTTTGCCAAATGGTAACTCTAAAC
CAGGGAAGCCTCAAGTGAAGTTTGACAAACAACAAGCAGACCTTCACATGAGGGAGGCAAAAAAGATGAA
GCAGAAAGCAGAGTTAATGACGGACAGGGTTGGAAAGGCTTTTAAGTACCTGGAAGCCGTCTTGTCCTTC
ATTGAGTGCGGAATTGCCACAGAGTCTGAAAGCCAGTCATCCAAGTCAGCTTACTCTGTCTACTCAGAAA
CTGTAGATCTCATTAAATTCATAATGTCATTAAAATCCTTCTCAGATGCCACAGCGCCAACACAAGAGAA
AATATTTGCTGTTTTATGCATGCGTTGCCAGTCCATTTTGAACATGGCGATGTTTCGTTGTAAAAAAGAC
ATAGCAATAAAGTATTCTCGTACTCTTAATAAACACTTCGAGAGTTCTTCCAAAGTCGCCCAGGCACCTT
CTCCATGCATTGCAAGAAGCACAGGCACACCATCCCCTCTTTCCCCAATGCCTTCTCCTGCCAGCTCCGT
AGGGTCCCAGTCAAGTGCTGGCAGTGTGGGGAGCAGTGGGGTGGCTGCCACTATCAGCACCCCAGTCACC
ATCCAGAATATGACATCTTCCTATGTCACCATCACATCCCATGTTCTTACCGCCTTTGACCTTTGGGAAC
AGGCCGAGGCCCTCACGAGGAAGAATAAAGAATTCTTTGCTCGGCTCAGCACAAATGTGTGCACCTTGGC
CCTCAACAGCAGTTTGGTGGACCTGGTGCACTATACACGACAGGGTTTTCAGCAGCTACAAGAATTAACC
AAAACACCTTAACCGGTCGGATCCCCCGGGCTGCAGGAATTCGAGCATCTTACCGCCATTTATTCCCATA
TTTGTTCTGTTTTTCTTGATTTGGGTATACATTTAAATGTTAATAAAACAAAATGGTGGGGCAATCATTT
ACATTTTTAGGGATATGTAATTACTAGTTCAGGTGTATTGCCACAAGACAAACATGTTAAGAAACTTTCC
CGTTATTTACGCTCTGTTCCTGTTAATCAACCTCTGGATTACAAAATTTGTGAAAGATTGACTGATATTC
TTAACTATGTTGCTCCTTTTACGCTGTGTGGATATGCTGCTTTAATGCCTCTGTATCATGCTATTGCTTC
CCGTACGGCTTTCGTTTTCTCCTCCTTGTATAAATCCTGGTTGCTGTCTCTTTATGAGGAGTTGTGGCCC
GTTGTCCGTCAACGTGGCGTGGTGTGCTCTGTGTTTGCTGACGCAACCCCCACTGGCTGGGGCATTGCCA
CCACCTGTCAACTCCTTTCTGGGACTTTCGCTTTCCCCCTCCCGATCGCCACGGCAGAACTCATCGCCGC
CTGCCTTGCCCGCTGCTGGACAGGGGCTAGGTTGCTGGGCACTGATAATTCCGTGGTGTTGTCGGGGAAG
CTGACGTCCTTTGCAATTCGATATCAAGCTGTACCTTCTAGATGTACAGTGGTAGAAGCGCTTCTAGACC
AATGACTTACAAGGCAGCTGTAGATCTTAGCCACTTTTTAAAAGAAAAGGGGGGACTGGAAGGGCTAATT
CACTCCCAACGAAGACAAGATCTGCTTTTTGCTTGTACTGGGTCTCTCTGGTTAGACCAGATCTGAGCCT
GGGAGCTCTCTGGCTAACTAGGGAACCCACTGCTTAAGCCTCAATAAAGCTTGCCTTGAGTGCTTCAAGT
AGTGTGTGCCCGTCTGTTGTGTGACTCTGGTAACTAGAGATCCCTCAGACCCTTTTAGTCAGTGTGGAAA
ATCTCTAGCAGTAGTAGTTCATGTCATCTTATTATTCAGTATTTATAACTTGCAAAGAAATGAATATCAG
AGAGTGAGAGGAACTTGTTTATTGCAGCTTATAATGGTTACAAATAAAGCAATAGCATCACAAATTTCAC
AAATAAAGCATTTTTTTCACTGCATTCTAGTTGTGGTTTGTCCAAACTCATCAATGTATCTTATCATGTC
TGGCTCTAGCTATCCCGCCCCTAACTCCGCCCATCCCGCCCCTAACTCCGCCCAGTTCCGCCCATTCTCC
GCCCCATGGCTGACTAATTTTTTTT
Features (pLannotate 1.2.2; 29 found; start..end, strand, type, name):
     94..112     -  promoter       T7 promoter: promoter for bacteriophage T7 RNA polymerase
    120..275     +  CDS            lacZα (fragment): LacZα fragment of β-galactosidase; lacZ fragment
    280..708     +  rep_origin     f1 ori (sequence partly withheld): f1 bacteriophage origin of replication; arrow indicates direction of (+) strand synthesis
    761..865     +  promoter       AmpR promoter: bla
    866..1726    +  CDS            AmpR: β-lactamase; bla; confers resistance to ampicillin, carbenicillin, and related antibiotics
   1897..2485    +  rep_origin     ori: high-copy-number ColE1/pMB1/pBR322/pUC origin of replication
   2668..2760    +  CDS            lacI (fragment): lac repressor; lacI; The lac repressor binds to the lac operator to inhibit transcription in E. coli. This inhibition can be relieved by adding lactose or isopropyl-β-D-thiogalactopyranoside (IPTG).
   2773..2794    +  protein_bind   CAP binding site: CAP binding activates transcription in the presence of cAMP. E. coli catabolite activator protein
   2809..2839    +  promoter       lac promoter: promoter for the E. coli lac operon
   2847..2863    +  protein_bind   lac operator: The lac repressor binds to the lac operator to inhibit transcription in E. coli. This inhibition can be relieved by adding lactose or isopropyl-β-D-thiogalactopyranoside (IPTG). lac repressor encoded by lacI
   2908..2926    +  promoter       T3 promoter: promoter for bacteriophage T3 RNA polymerase
   2954..3180    +  promoter       RSV promoter: Rous sarcoma virus enhancer/promoter
   3181..3361    +  LTR            5' LTR (truncated): truncated 5' long terminal repeat (LTR) from HIV-1
   3408..3533    +  misc_feature   HIV-1 Ψ: packaging signal of human immunodeficiency virus type 1
   3517..3880    +  CDS            HIV-1 gag (fragment): gag protein from human immunodeficiency virus 1; gag
   4026..4259    +  misc_feature   RRE: The Rev response element (RRE) of HIV-1 allows for Rev-dependent mRNA export from the nucleus to the cytoplasm.
   4636..4736    +  CDS            Rev (fragment): human immunodeficiency virus 1 (HIV-1) Rev protein; rev; enhances nuclear export of unspliced and incompletely spliced viral mRNAs
   4755..4872    +  misc_feature   cPPT/CTS: central polypurine tract and central termination sequence of HIV-1
   4906..5307    +  promoter       SFFV promoter: spleen focus-forming virus long terminal repeat (LTR) promoter
   5317..5340    +  misc_feature   MCS (fragment): pBluescript multiple cloning site
   5401..9018    +  CDS            AFF1: AFF1_HUMAN - Also known as AF4, FEL, MLLT2, PBM1. Experimental evidence at protein level: Swiss-Prot protein existence level 1. From Homo sapiens (Human).
   9028..9053    +  misc_feature   MCS (fragment): pBluescript multiple cloning site
   9053..9112    +  CDS            S (fragment): HBSAG_WHV6 - Experimental evidence at transcript level: Swiss-Prot protein existence level 2. The middle envelope protein plays an important role in the budding of the virion. It is involved in the induction of budding in a nucleocapsid independent way. In this process the majority of envelope proteins bud to form subviral lipoprotein particles of 22 nm of diameter that do not contain a nucleocapsid (By similarity). From Woodchuck hepatitis B virus (isolate w64/pWS23) (WHV).
   9244..9647    +  misc_feature   WPRE: woodchuck hepatitis virus posttranscriptional regulatory element
   9705..9764    +  CDS            nef (fragment): NEF_HV1Z2 - Experimental evidence at protein level: Swiss-Prot protein existence level 1. Extracellular Nef protein targets CD4(+) T-lymphocytes for apoptosis by interacting with CXCR4 surface receptors. From Human immunodeficiency virus type 1 group M subtype D (isolate Z2/CDC-Z34) (HIV-1).
   9766..9999    +  LTR            3' LTR (ΔU3): self-inactivating 3' long terminal repeat (LTR) from HIV-1
  10071..10192   +  polyA_signal   SV40 poly(A) signal: SV40 polyadenylation signal
  10211..10232   +  rep_origin     SV40 ori (fragment): SV40 origin of replication
  10232..73      +  rep_origin     SV40 ori (across the origin): SV40 origin of replication
