[The description below was written by a language model from this plasmid's Addgene catalogue record and pLannotate feature annotations shown in this document.]
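Description:
SFFV-AFF1-Brd 428 is a lentiviral expression plasmid built on the SFFV-MCS backbone that carries the human transcription factor AFF1 (also known as AF4, FEL, MLLT2 or PBM1) together with a construct-specific DNA barcode. In bacteria it is maintained through a high-copy ColE1/pUC-type origin and selected with ampicillin via the β-lactamase gene. The backbone also retains pBluescript-style remnants: an f1 origin, lac regulatory elements, a lacZα fragment, and T7 and T3 promoters. The sequenced record is about 10.3 kb, consistent with the stated backbone and insert sizes.

The transfer cassette has a third-generation, self-inactivating layout. An RSV promoter fused to a truncated HIV-1 5' LTR drives genomic RNA production in packaging cells independently of Tat. It is followed by the Ψ packaging signal with a partial gag sequence, the Rev response element for nuclear export of the unspliced genome, and the cPPT/CTS, which aids nuclear import of the viral DNA. Downstream, the spleen focus-forming virus (SFFV) promoter, which is a strong promoter in haematopoietic cells, drives the AFF1 coding sequence cloned between flanking MCS sites. A WPRE follows to enhance transcript stability and expression, ahead of the ΔU3 3' LTR and an SV40 polyadenylation signal. According to the depositor, the barcode was inserted at an XbaI site after the WPRE, so it lies within the transcribed region, although it is not annotated in the feature table. No mammalian selection marker or fluorescent reporter is annotated. The associated work describes a combinatorial transcription factor screening platform for immune cell reprogramming, in which the barcode serves to identify the delivered factor.
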