Addgene plasmid #219344: SFFV-AFF1-Brd 428
Purpose: Transcription factor AFF1 with a specific barcode assigned.
Depositing lab: Filipe Pereira. Depositing organization: Center for Neuroscience and Cell Biology, University of Coimbra. Publication: A combinatorial transcription factor screening platform for immune cell reprogramming. Kurochkin I, Altman AR, Caiado I, Pertiga-Cabral D, Halitzki E, Minaeva M, Zimmermannova O, Henriques-Oliveira L, Klein D, Nair M, Oliveira D, Cajal LR, Knittel R, Feick C, Ringner M, Martin M, Cirovic B, Pires CF, Rosa FF, Sitnicka E, Theis FJ, Pereira CF. Cell Syst. 2026 Jan 21;17(1):101457. doi: 10.1016/j.cels.2025.101457. Epub 2026 Jan 14. PubMed 41539305.
Backbone
  Vector backbone: SFFV-MCS
  Backbone size w/o insert (bp): 6638
  Vector type: Lentiviral
Growth in bacteria
  Bacterial resistance: Ampicillin, 100 μg/mL
  Growth temperature: 37°C
  Growth strain: NEB Stable
  Copy number: High Copy
Gene/Insert
  Gene/Insert name: AFF1
  Species: H. sapiens (human)
  Insert size (bp): 3657
  Entrez Gene: AFF1 (a.k.a. AF4, FEL, MLLT2, PBM1)
  Promoter: The spleen focus-forming virus (SFFV) promoter
  Cloning method: Restriction Enzyme; 5′ cloning site Bsp119I (not destroyed); 3′ cloning site BstHI (not destroyed)
Terms and licenses: Academic/Nonprofit Terms; Industry Terms: Not Available to Industry
Depositor comments: Barcode sequence cloned into XbaI restriction site. Design of plasmid is as follows: SFFV-[TF sequence]-WPRE-[Barcode sequence].
How to cite: SFFV-AFF1-Brd 428 was a gift from Filipe Pereira (Addgene plasmid # 219344 ; http://n2t.net/addgene:219344 ; RRID:Addgene_219344)
