>Addgene plasmid #219344 | SFFV-AFF1-Brd 428 | depositor partial sequence | sequence record 428512 | TF ORF
ATGGCATTTACAGAAAGAGTCAACAGCAGTGGCAACAGTTTGTACAATGACGACAGAAACCTGCTTCGAA
TTAGAGAGAAGGAAAGACGCAACCAGGAAGCCCACCAAGAGAAAGAGGCATTTCCTGAAAAGATTCCCCT
TTTTGGAGAGCCCTACAAGACAGCAAAAGGTGATGAGCTGTCTAGTCGAATACAGAACATGTTGGGAAAC
TACGAAGAAGTGAAGGAGTTCCTTAGTACTAAGTCTCACACTCATCGCCTGGATGCTTCTGAAAATAGGT
TGGGAAAGCCGAAATATCCTTTAATTCCTGACAAAGGGAGCAGCATTCCATCCAGCTCCTTCCACACTAG
TGTCCACCACCAGTCCATTCACACTCCTGCGTCTGGACCACTTTCTGTTGGCAACATTAGCCACAATCCA
AAGATGGCGCAGCCAAGAACTGAACCAATGCCAAGTCTCCATGCCAAAAGCTGCGGCCCACCGGACAGCC
AGCACCTGACCCAGGATCGCCTTGGTCAGGAGGGGTTCGGCTCTAGTCATCACAAGAAAGGTGACCGAAG
AGCTGACGGAGACCACTGTGCTTCGGTGACAGATTCGGCTCCAGAGAGGGAGCTTTCTCCCTTAATCTCT
TTGCCTTCCCCAGTTCCCCCTTTGTCACCTATACATTCCAACCAGCAAACTCTTCCCCGGACGCAAGGAA
GCAGCAAGGTTCATGGCAGCAGCAATAACAGTAAAGGCTATTGCCCAGCCAAATCTCCCAAGGACCTAGC
AGTGAAAGTCCATGATAAAGAGACCCCTCAAGACAGTTTGGTGGCCCCTGCCCAGCCGCCTTCTCAGACA
TTTCCACCTCCCTCCCTCCCCTCAAAAAGTGTTGCAATGCAGCAGAAGCCCACGGCTTATGTCCGGCCCA
TGGATGGTCAAGATCAGGCCCCTAGTGAATCCCCTGAACTGAAACCACTGCCGGAGGACTATCGACAGCA
GACCTTTGAAAAAACAGACTTGAAAGTGCCTGCCAAAGCCAAGCTCACCAAACTGAAGATGCCTTCTCAG
TCAGTTGAGCAGACCTACTCCAATGAAGTCCATTGTGTTGAAGAGATTCTGAAGGAAATGACCCATTCAT
GGCCGCCTCCTTTGACAGCAATACATACGCCTAGTACAGCTGAGCCATCCAAGTTTCCTTTCCCTACAAA
GGACTCTCAGCATGTCAGTTCTGTAACCCAAAACCAAAAACAATATGATACATCTTCAAAAACTCACTCA
AATTCTCAGCAAGGAACGTCATCCATGCTCGAAGACGACCTTCAGCTCAGTGACAGTGAGGACAGTGACA
GTGAACAAACCCCAGAGAAGCCTCCCTCCTCATCTGCACCTCCAAGTGCTCCACAGTCCCTTCCAGAACC
AGTGGCATCAGCACATTCCAGCAGTGCAGAGTCAGAAAGCACCAGTGACTCAGACAGTTCCTCAGACTCA
GAGAGCGAGAGCAGTTCAAGTGACAGCGAAGAAAATGAGCCCCTAGAAACCCCAGCTCCGGAGCCTGAGC
CTCCAACAACAAACAAATGGCAGCTGGACAACTGGCTGACCAAAGTCAGCCAGCCAGCTGCGCCACCAGA
GGGCCCCAGGAGCACAGAGCCCCCACGGCGGCACCCAGAGAGTAAGGGCAGCAGCGACAGTGCCACGAGT
CAGGAGCATTCTGAATCCAAAGATCCTCCCCCTAAAAGCTCCAGCAAAGCCCCCCGGGCCCCACCCGAAG
CCCCCCACCCCGGAAAGAGGAGCTGTCAGAAGTCTCCGGCACAGCAGGAGCCCCCACAAAGGCAAACCGT
TGGAACCAAACAACCCAAAAAACCTGTCAAGGCCTCTGCCCGGGCAGGTTCACGGACCAGCCTGCAGGGG
GAAAGGGAGCCAGGGCTTCTTCCCTATGGCTCCCGAGACCAGACTTCCAAAGACAAGCCCAAGGTGAAGA
CGAAAGGACGGCCCCGGGCCGCAGCAAGCAACGAACCCAAGCCAGCAGTGCCCCCCTCCAGTGAGAAGAA
GAAGCACAAGAGCTCCCTCCCTGCCCCCTCTAAGGCTCTCTCAGGCCCAGAACCCGCGAAGGACAATGTG
GAGGACAGGACCCCTGAGCACTTTGCTCTTGTTCCCCTGACTGAGAGCCAGGGCCCACCCCACAGTGGCA
GCGGCAGCAGGACTAGTGGCTGCCGCCAAGCCGTGGTGGTCCAGGAGGACAGCCGCAAAGACAGACTCCC
ATTGCCTTTGAGAGACACCAAGCTGCTCTCACCGCTCAGGGACACTCCTCCCCCACAAAGCTTGATGGTG
AAGATCACCCTAGACCTGCTCTCTCGGATACCCCAGCCTCCCGGGAAGGGGAGCCGCCAGAGGAAAGCAG
AAGATAAACAGCCGCCCGCAGGGAAGAAGCACAGCTCTGAGAAGAGGAGCTCAGACAGCTCAAGCAAGTT
GGCCAAAAAGAGAAAGGGTGAAGCAGAAAGAGACTGTGATAACAAGAAAATCAGACTGGAGAAGGAAATC
AAATCACAGTCATCTTCATCTTCATCCTCCCACAAAGAATCTTCTAAAACAAAGCCCTCCAGGCCCTCCT
CACAGTCCTCAAAGAAGGAAATGCTCCCCCCGCCACCCGTGTCCTCGTCCTCCCAGAAGCCAGCCAAGCC
TGCACTTAAGAGGTCAAGGCGGGAAGCAGACACCTGTGGCCAGGACCCTCCCAAAAGTGCCAGCAGTACC
AAGAGCAACCACAAAGACTCTTCCATTCCCAAGCAGAGAAGAGTAGAGGGGAAGGGCTCCAGAAGCTCCT
CGGAGCACAAGGGTTCTTCCGGAGATACTGCAAATCCTTTTCCAGTGCCTTCTTTGCCAAATGGTAACTC
TAAACCAGGGAAGCCTCAAGTGAAGTTTGACAAACAACAAGCAGACCTTCACATGAGGGAGGCAAAAAAG
ATGAAGCAGAAAGCAGAGTTAATGACGGACAGGGTTGGAAAGGCTTTTAAGTACCTGGAAGCCGTCTTGT
CCTTCATTGAGTGCGGAATTGCCACAGAGTCTGAAAGCCAGTCATCCAAGTCAGCTTACTCTGTCTACTC
AGAAACTGTAGATCTCATTAAATTCATAATGTCATTAAAATCCTTCTCAGATGCCACAGCGCCAACACAA
GAGAAAATATTTGCTGTTTTATGCATGCGTTGCCAGTCCATTTTGAACATGGCGATGTTTCGTTGTAAAA
AAGACATAGCAATAAAGTATTCTCGTACTCTTAATAAACACTTCGAGAGTTCTTCCAAAGTCGCCCAGGC
ACCTTCTCCATGCATTGCAAGAAGCACAGGCACACCATCCCCTCTTTCCCCAATGCCTTCTCCTGCCAGC
TCCGTAGGGTCCCAGTCAAGTGCTGGCAGTGTGGGGAGCAGTGGGGTGGCTGCCACTATCAGCACCCCAG
TCACCATCCAGAATATGACATCTTCCTATGTCACCATCACATCCCATGTTCTTACCGCCTTTGACCTTTG
GGAACAGGCCGAGGCCCTCACGAGGAAGAATAAAGAATTCTTTGCTCGGCTCAGCACAAATGTGTGCACC
TTGGCCCTCAACAGCAGTTTGGTGGACCTGGTGCACTATACACGACAGGGTTTTCAGCAGCTACAAGAAT
TAACCAAAACACCTTAA
