>Addgene plasmid #219344 | SFFV-AFF1-Brd 428 | depositor partial sequence | sequence record 428513 | Barcode sequence
TGTACAGTGGTAGAAGCGCT
